>Addgene plasmid #148707 | pnEA-NpM-ScEap1p_80-122_AF | depositor full sequence | sequence record 291155 | Full Sequence
TTCTTGAAGACGAAAGGGCCTCGTGATACGCCTATTTTTATAGGTTAATGTCATGATAATAATGGTTTCT
TAGACGTCAGGTGGCACTTTTCGGGGAAATGTGCGCGGAACCCCTATTTGTTTATTTTTCTAAATACATT
CAAATATGTATCCGCTCATGAGACAATAACCCTGATAAATGCTTCAATAATATTGAAAAAGGAAGAGTAT
GAGTATTCAACATTTCCGTGTCGCCCTTATTCCCTTTTTTGCGGCATTTTGCCTTCCTGTTTTTGCTCAC
CCAGAAACGCTGGTGAAAGTAAAAGATGCTGAAGATCAGTTGGGTGCACGAGTGGGTTACATCGAACTGG
ATCTCAACAGCGGTAAGATCCTTGAGAGTTTTCGCCCCGAAGAACGTTTTCCAATGATGAGCACTTTTAA
AGTTCTGCTATGTGGCGCGGTATTATCCCGTGTTGACGCCGGGCAAGAGCAACTCGGTCGCCGCATACAC
TATTCTCAGAATGACTTGGTTGAGTACTCACCAGTCACAGAAAAGCATCTTACGGATGGCATGACAGTAA
GAGAATTATGCAGTGCTGCCATAACCATGAGTGATAACACTGCGGCCAACTTACTTCTGACAACGATCGG
AGGACCGAAGGAGCTAACCGCTTTTTTGCACAACATGGGGGATCATGTAACTCGCCTTGATCGTTGGGAA
CCGGAGCTGAATGAAGCCATACCAAACGACGAGCGTGACACCACGATGCCTGCAGCAATGGCAACAACGT
TGCGCAAACTATTAACTGGCGAACTACTTACTCTAGCTTCCCGGCAACAATTAATAGACTGGATGGAGGC
GGATAAAGTTGCAGGACCACTTCTGCGCTCGGCCCTTCCGGCTGGCTGGTTTATTGCTGATAAATCTGGA
GCCGGTGAGCGTGGGTCTCGCGGTATCATTGCAGCACTGGGGCCAGATGGTAAGCCCTCCCGTATCGTAG
TTATCTACACGACGGGGAGTCAGGCAACTATGGATGAACGAAATAGACAGATCGCTGAGATAGGTGCCTC
ACTGATTAAGCATTGGTAACTGTCAGACCAAGTTTACTCATATATACTTTAGATTGATTTAAAACTTCAT
TTTTAATTTAAAAGGATCTAGGTGAAGATCCTTTTTGATAATCTCATGACCAAAATCCCTTAACGTGAGT
TTTCGTTCCACTGAGCGTCAGACCCCGTAGAAAAGATCAAAGGATCTTCTTGAGATCCTTTTTTTCTGCG
CGTAATCTGCTGCTTGCAAACAAAAAAACCACCGCTACCAGCGGTGGTTTGTTTGCCGGATCAAGAGCTA
CCAACTCTTTTTCCGAAGGTAACTGGCTTCAGCAGAGCGCAGATACCAAATACTGTCCTTCTAGTGTAGC
CGTAGTTAGGCCACCACTTCAAGAACTCTGTAGCACCGCCTACATACCTCGCTCTGCTAATCCTGTTACC
AGTGGCTGCTGCCAGTGGCGATAAGTCGTGTCTTACCGGGTTGGACTCAAGACGATAGTTACCGGATAAG
GCGCAGCGGTCGGGCTGAACGGGGGGTTCGTGCACACAGCCCAGCTTGGAGCGAACGACCTACACCGAAC
TGAGATACCTACAGCGTGAGCTATGAGAAAGCGCCACGCTTCCCGAAGGGAGAAAGGCGGACAGGTATCC
GGTAAGCGGCAGGGTCGGAACAGGAGAGCGCACGAGGGAGCTTCCAGGGGGAAACGCCTGGTATCTTTAT
AGTCCTGTCGGGTTTCGCCACCTCTGACTTGAGCGTCGATTTTTGTGATGCTCGTCAGGGGGGCGGAGCC
TATGGAAAAACGCCAGCAACGCGGCCTTTTTACGGTTCCTGGCCTTTTGCTGGCCTTTTGCTCACATGTT
CTTTCCTGCGTTATCCCCTGATTCTGTGGATAACCGTATTACCGCCTTTGAGTGAGCTGATACCGCTCGC
CGCAGCCGAACGACCGAGCGCAGCGAGTCAGTGAGCGAGGAAGCGGAAGAGCGCCTGATGCGGTATTTTC
TCCTTACGCATCTGTGCGGTATTTCACACCGCATATATGGTGCACTCTCAGTACAATCTGCTCTGATGCC
GCATAGTTAAGCCAGTATACACTCCGCTATCGCTACGTGACTGGGTCATGGCTGCGCCCCGACACCCGCC
AACACCCGCTGACGCGCCCTGACGGGCTTGTCTGCTCCCGGCATCCGCTTACAGACAAGCTGTGACCGTC
TCCGGGAGCTGCATGTGTCAGAGGTTTTCACCGTCATCACCGAAACGCGCGAGGCAGCTGCGGTAAAGCT
CATCAGCGTGGTCGTGAAGCGATTCACAGATGTCTGCCTGTTCATCCGCGTCCAGCTCGTTGAGTTTCTC
CAGAAGCGTTAATGTCTGGCTTCTGATAAAGCGGGCCATGTTAAGGGCGGTTTTTTCCTGTTTGGTCACT
GATGCCTCCGTGTAAGGGGGATTTCTGTTCATGGGGGTAATGATACCGATGAAACGAGAGAGGATGCTCA
CGATACGGGTTACTGATGATGAACATGCCCGGTTACTGGAACGTTGTGAGGGTAAACAACTGGCGGTATG
GATGCGGCGGGACCAGAGAAAAATCACTCAGGGTCAATGCCAGCGCTTCGTTAATACAGATGTAGGTGTT
CCACAGGGTAGCCAGCAGCATCCTGCGATGCAGATCCGGAACATAATGGTGCAGGGCGCTGACTTCCGCG
TTTCCAGACTTTACGAAACACGGAAACCGAAGACCATTCATGTTGTTGCTCAGGTCGCAGACGTTTTGCA
GCAGCAGTCGCTTCACGTTCGCTCGCGTATCGGTGATTCATTCTGCTAACCAGTAAGGCAACCCCGCCAG
CCTAGCCGGGTCCTCAACGACAGGAGCACGATCATGCGCACCCGTGGCCAGGACCCAACGCTGCCCGAGA
TGCGCCGCGTGCGGCTGCTGGAGATGGCGGACGCGATGGATATGTTCTGCCAAGGGTTGGTTTGCGCATT
CACAGTTCTCCGCAAGAATTGATTGGCTCCAATTCTTGGAGTGGTGAATCCGTTAGCGAGGTGCCGCCGG
CTTCCATTCAGGTCGAGGTGGCCCGGCTCCATGCACCGCGACGCAACGCGGGGAGGCAGACAAGGTATAG
GGCGGCGCCTACAATCCATGCCAACCCGTTCCATGTGCTCGCCGAGGCGGCATAAATCGCCGTGACGATC
AGCGGTCCAGTGATCGAAGTTAGGCTGGTAAGAGCCGCGAGCGATCCTTGAAGCTGTCCCTGATGGTCGT
CATCTACCTGCCTGGACAGCATGGCCTGCAACGCGGGCATCCCGATGCCGCCGGAAGCGAGAAGAATCAT
AATGGGGAAGGCCATCCAGCCTCGCGTCGCGAACGCCAGCAAGACGTAGCCCAGCGCGTCGGCCGCCATG
CCGGCGATAATGGCCTGCTTCTCGCCGAAACGTTTGGTGGCGGGACCAGTGACGAAGGCTTGAGCGAGGG
CGTGCAAGATTCCGAATACCGCAAGCGACAGGCCGATCATCGTCGCGCTCCAGCGAAAGCGGTCCTCGCC
GAAAATGACCCAGAGCGCTGCCGGCACCTGTCCTACGAGTTGCATGATAAAGAAGACAGTCATAAGTGCG
GCGACGATAGTCATGCCCCGCGCCCACCGGAAGGAGCTGACTGGGTTGAAGGCTCTCAAGGGCATCGGTC
GAGATCCCGGTGCCTAATGAGTGAGCTAACTTACATTAATTGCGTTGCGCTCACTGCCCGCTTTCCAGTC
GGGAAACCTGTCGTGCCAGCTGCATTAATGAATCGGCCAACGCGCGGGGAGAGGCGGTTTGCGTATTGGG
CGCCAGGGTGGTTTTTCTTTTCACCAGTGAGACGGGCAACAGCTGATTGCCCTTCACCGCCTGGCCCTGA
GAGAGTTGCAGCAAGCGGTCCACGCTGGTTTGCCCCAGCAGGCGAAAATCCTGTTTGATGGTGGTTAACG
GCGGGATATAACATGAGCTGTCTTCGGTATCGTCGTATCCCACTACCGAGATATCCGCACCAACGCGCAG
CCCGGACTCGGTAATGGCGCGCATTGCGCCCAGCGCCATCTGATCGTTGGCAACCAGCATCGCAGTGGGA
ACGATGCCCTCATTCAGCATTTGCATGGTTTGTTGAAAACCGGACATGGCACTCCAGTCGCCTTCCCGTT
CCGCTATCGGCTGAATTTGATTGCGAGTGAGATATTTATGCCAGCCAGCCAGACGCAGACGCGCCGAGAC
AGAACTTAATGGGCCCGCTAACAGCGCGATTTGCTGGTGACCCAATGCGACCAGATGCTCCACGCCCAGT
CGCGTACCGTCTTCATGGGAGAAAATAATACTGTTGATGGGTGTCTGGTCAGAGACATCAAGAAATAACG
CCGGAACATTAGTGCAGGCAGCTTCCACAGCAATGGCATCCTGGTCATCCAGCGGATAGTTAATGATCAG
CCCACTGACGCGTTGCGCGAGAAGATTGTGCACCGCCGCTTTACAGGCTTCGACGCCGCTTCGTTCTACC
ATCGACACCACCACGCTGGCACCCAGTTGATCGGCGCGAGATTTAATCGCCGCGACAATTTGCGACGGCG
CGTGCAGGGCCAGACTGGAGGTGGCAACGCCAATCAGCAACGACTGTTTGCCCGCCAGTTGTTGTGCCAC
GCGGTTGGGAATGTAATTCAGCTCCGCCATCGCCGCTTCCACTTTTTCCCGCGTTTTCGCAGAAACGTGG
CTGGCCTGGTTCACCACGCGGGAAACGGTCTGATAAGAGACACCGGCATACTCTGCGACATCGTATAACG
TTACTGGTTTCACATTCACCACCCTGAATTGACTCTCTTCCGGGCGCTATCATGCCATACCGCGAAAGGT
TTTGCGCCATTCGATGGTGTCCGGGATCTCGACGCTCTCCCTTATGCGACTCCTGCATTAGGAAGCAGCC
CAGTAGTAGGTTGAGGCCGTTGAGCACCGCCGCCGCAAGGAATGGTGCATGCAAGGAGATGGCGCCCAAC
AGTCCCCCGGCCACGGGGCCTGCCACCATACCCACGCCGAAACAAGCGCTCATGAGCCCGAAGTGGCGAG
CCCGATCTTCCCCATCGGTGATGTCGGCGATATAGGCGCCAGCAACCGCACCTGTGGCGCCGGTGATGCC
GGCCACGATGCGTCCGGCGTAGAGGATCGAGATCTCGATCCCGCGAAATTAATACGACTCACTATAGGGG
AATTGTGAGCGGATAACAATTCCCCACTAGTAATAATTTTGTTTAACTTTAAGAAGGAGATATACCATGG
AAACTGAAGAAGGTAAACTGGTAATCTGGATTAACGGCGATAAAGGCTATAACGGTCTCGCTGAAGTCGG
TAAGAAATTCGAGAAAGATACCGGAATTAAAGTCACCGTTGAGCATCCGGATAAACTGGAAGAGAAATTC
CCACAGGTTGCGGCAACTGGCGATGGCCCTGACATTATCTTCTGGGCACACGACCGCTTTGGTGGCTACG
CTCAATCTGGCCTGTTGGCTGAAATCACCCCGGACAAAGCGTTCCAGGACAAGCTGTATCCGTTTACCTG
GGATGCCGTACGTTACAACGGCAAGCTGATTGCTTACCCGATCGCTGTTGAAGCGTTATCGCTGATTTAT
AACAAAGACCTGCTGCCGAACCCGCCAAAAACCTGGGAAGAGATCCCGGCGCTGGATAAAGAACTGAAAG
CGAAAGGTAAGAGCGCCCTGATGTTCAACCTGCAAGAACCGTACTTCACCTGGCCGCTGATTGCTGCTGA
CGGGGGTTATGCGTTCAAGTATGAAAACGGCAAGTACGACATTAAAGACGTGGGCGTGGATAACGCTGGC
GCGAAAGCGGGTCTGACCTTCCTGGTTGACCTGATTAAAAACAAACACATGAATGCAGACACCGATTACT
CCATCGCAGAAGCTGCCTTTAATAAAGGCGAAACAGCGATGACCATCAACGGCCCGTGGGCATGGTCCAA
CATCGACACCAGCAAAGTGAATTATGGTGTAACGGTACTGCCGACCTTCAAGGGTCAACCATCCAAACCG
TTCGTTGGCGTGCTGAGCGCAGGTATTAACGCCGCCAGTCCGAACAAAGAGCTGGCAAAAGAGTTCCTCG
AAAACTATCTGCTGACTGATGAAGGTCTGGAAGCGGTTAATAAAGACAAACCGCTGGGTGCCGTAGCGCT
GAAGTCTTACGAGGAAGAGTTGGCGAAAGATCCACGTATTGCCGCCACGATGGAAAACGCCCAGAAAGGT
GAAATCATGCCGAACATCCCGCAGATGTCCGCTTTCTGGTATGCCGTGCGTACTGCGGTGATCAACGCCG
CCAGCGGTCGTCAGACTGTCGATGAAGCCCTTAAAGACGCGCAGACTGGTACCGGCAGCGGCCTGGAAGT
TCTGTTCCAGGGGCCCCATATGAAAAAAACCGCCATGCTGAACTTTAGCAGCCTGACCGATCCGATTACC
AACTATAAACCGATGGATCTGCAGTATAAAACCTATGCCTATAGCATGAACGAACTGTATCATCTGAAAC
CGAGCCTGGCAGGATCCTCTAGAGCTAGCGGCATGCAGTACAAACTTATCCTGAACGGTAAAACCCTGAA
AGGTGAAACCACCACCGAAGCTGTTGACGCTGCTACCGCGGAAAAAGTTTTCAAACAGTACGCTAACGAC
AACGGTGTTGACGGTGAATGGACCTACGACGACGCTACCAAAACCTACACCGTAACGGAATGAGTTGGCT
GCTGCCACCCGCTGAGCAATAACTAGCATAACCCCTTGGGGCCTCTAAACGGGTCTTGAGGGGTTTTTTG
CTGAAAGGAGGAACTATATCCGGATATCCCGCAAGAGGCCCGGCAGTACCGGCATAACCAAGCCTATGCC
TACAGCATCCAGGGTGACGGTGCCGAGGATGACGATGAGCGCATTGTTAGATTTCATACACGGTGCCTGA
CTGCGTTAGCAATTTAACTGTGATAAACTACCGCATTAAAGCTTATCGATGATAAGCTGTCAAACATGAG
AA
Features (pLannotate 1.2.2; 21 found; start..end, strand, type, name):
    104..208     +  promoter       AmpR promoter: bla
    209..1069    +  CDS            AmpR: β-lactamase; bla; confers resistance to ampicillin, carbenicillin, and related antibiotics
   1240..1828    +  rep_origin     ori: high-copy-number ColE1/pMB1/pBR322/pUC origin of replication
   2014..2156    -  misc_feature   bom: basis of mobility region from pBR322
   2258..2449    -  CDS            rop: Rop protein, which maintains plasmids at low copy number; rop
   2466..2846    +  CDS            YPB1_ECOLX: Protein predicted: Swiss-Prot protein existence level 4. From Escherichia coli.
   3088..3712    -  CDS            TcR (fragment): tetracycline efflux protein; tet; confers resistance to tetracycline
   3727..3748    -  protein_bind   CAP binding site: CAP binding activates transcription in the presence of cAMP. E. coli catabolite activator protein
   3761..4843    -  CDS            lacI: lac repressor; lacI; The lac repressor binds to the lac operator to inhibit transcription in E. coli. This inhibition can be relieved by adding lactose or isopropyl-β-D-thiogalactopyranoside (IPTG).
   4844..4921    -  promoter       lacI promoter: lacI
   4929..5208    -  CDS            TcR (fragment): tetracycline efflux protein; tet; confers resistance to tetracycline
   5230..5248    +  promoter       T7 promoter: promoter for bacteriophage T7 RNA polymerase
   5249..5273    +  protein_bind   lac operator: The lac repressor binds to the lac operator to inhibit transcription in E. coli. This inhibition can be relieved by adding lactose or isopropyl-β-D-thiogalactopyranoside (IPTG). lac repressor encoded by lacI
   5288..5310    +  RBS            RBS: efficient ribosome binding site from bacteriophage T7 gene 10 (Olins and Rangwala, 1989)
   5321..6417    +  CDS            MBP (fragment): maltose binding protein from E. coli; malE (mutated); This version of the gene does not encode a signal sequence, so MBP will remain in the cytosol.
   6466..6600    +  CDS            EAP1 (fragment): EAP1_YEAST - Experimental evidence at protein level: Swiss-Prot protein existence level 1. Can regulate translation through binding to eIF4E. Competes with eIF4G and p20 for binding to eIF4E in vivo and inhibits cap- dependent translation in vitro. Plays a role in cell growth and is implicated in the TOR signaling cascade. Functions independently of eIF4E to maintain genetic stability and to attenuate GCN4 translation upon TOR inactivation. From Saccharomyces cerevisiae (strain ATCC 204508 / S288c) (Baker's yeast).
   6619..6776    +  CDS            GB1 (fragment): B1 domain of Streptococcal protein G effective as a solubilizing fusion partner (Cheng and Patel, 2004)
   6781..6799    +  CDS            SET1 (fragment): solubility-enhancement tag derived from T7 phage gene 10B
   6813..6860    +  terminator     T7 terminator: transcription terminator for bacteriophage T7 RNA polymerase
   6883..6987    -  CDS            TcR (fragment): tetracycline efflux protein; tet; confers resistance to tetracycline
   7035..7063    -  promoter       tet promoter: E. coli promoter for tetracycline efflux protein gene
