[The description below was written by a language model from this plasmid's Addgene catalogue record and pLannotate feature annotations shown in this document.]
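Description:
pnEA-NpM-ScEap1p_80-122_AF is a 7,072 nt bacterial expression plasmid for producing a short fragment (residues 80–122) of the Saccharomyces cerevisiae translational regulator Eap1p in E. coli. The catalogue lists the backbone as unknown, but the annotated features show a pBR322/pET-like architecture. It has a ColE1/pMB1-type origin accompanied by the bom mobility region and the rop gene, which keeps copy number low and agrees with the "low copy" designation. Ampicillin selection comes from bla under its own promoter. Several tetracycline-resistance fragments and the tet promoter flank the expression cassette and lacI. They appear to be non-functional remnants of the parental tet gene that these elements interrupted.

Expression is driven by a T7 promoter with an adjacent lac operator and the T7 gene 10 ribosome binding site. A plasmid-borne lacI gene supplies repressor, so transcription requires a host providing T7 RNA polymerase and is inducible with IPTG. The annotated coding features run in series: an N-terminal cytosolic maltose-binding protein lacking its signal sequence, then the Eap1 fragment, then a C-terminal GB1 domain of streptococcal protein G. A very short match annotated as a SET1 solubility tag follows, and a T7 terminator closes the cassette. MBP and GB1 serve as solubility partners, and MBP can also act as an affinity handle, which helps with a short peptide of this kind. Any linker or protease site between the domains is not annotated.

According to the depositor, the insert derives from a synthetic EAP1 clone codon-optimized for E. coli. Eap1p binds eIF4E in competition with eIF4G, and the associated work concerns the structural motifs that govern eIF4E binding in yeast. The construct is therefore suited to producing recombinant peptide for binding and structural studies. The deposited sequence may be theoretical rather than fully verified.
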