Addgene plasmid #148707: pnEA-NpM-ScEap1p_80-122_AF
Purpose: Bacterial Expression of ScEap1p_80-122
Depositing lab: Elisa Izaurralde. Depositing organization: Max Planck Institute for Developmental Biology. Publication: Structural motifs in eIF4G and 4E-BPs modulate their binding to eIF4E to regulate translation initiation in yeast. Gruner S, Weber R, Peter D, Chung MY, Igreja C, Valkov E, Izaurralde E. Nucleic Acids Res. 2018 Jul 27;46(13):6893-6908. doi: 10.1093/nar/gky542. PubMed 30053226.
Backbone
  Vector backbone: Unknown
  Vector type: Bacterial Expression
Growth in bacteria
  Bacterial resistance: Ampicillin, 100 μg/mL
  Growth temperature: 37°C
  Growth strain: DH5alpha
  Copy number: Low Copy
Gene/Insert
  Gene/Insert name: ScEap1p_80-122
  Species: S. cerevisiae (budding yeast)
  Entrez Gene: EAP1 (a.k.a. YKL204W)
  Cloning method: Unknown
Terms and licenses: Academic/Nonprofit Terms; Industry Terms: Not Available to Industry
Depositor comments: Geneart clone of ScEAP1, codon optimized for Expression in E.coli. (sequence according to Uniprot.: P36041) Plasmids from this collection were made available to the research community and donated after the lab closed. Please note that the sequence provided by the depositing laboratory may be theoretical/predicted or based on Sanger sequencing results. There may be discrepancies between sequencing results obtained by Addgene and the depositor sequence. If an Addgene verified sequence is not available, please contact before placing your order to request that our lab fully sequence the plasmid.
How to cite: pnEA-NpM-ScEap1p_80-122_AF was a gift from Elisa Izaurralde (Addgene plasmid # 148707 ; http://n2t.net/addgene:148707 ; RRID:Addgene_148707)
